Addgene plasmid #88193: pDONR223-ZNF346
Purpose: Donor Vector containing ZNF346 transcription factor, part of the Human TFome Collection
Depositing lab: Marc Vidal. Depositing organization: Dana-Farber Cancer Institute. Publication: A comprehensive library of human transcription factors for cell fate engineering. Ng AHM, Khoshakhlagh P, Rojo Arias JE, Pasquini G, Wang K, Swiersy A, Shipman SL, Appleton E, Kiaee K, Kohman RE, Vernet A, Dysart M, Leeper K, Saylor W, Huang JY, Graveline A, Taipale J, Hill DE, Vidal M, Melero-Martin JM, Busskamp V, Church GM. Nat Biotechnol. 2021 Apr;39(4):510-519. doi: 10.1038/s41587-020-0742-6. Epub 2020 Nov 30. PubMed 33257861.
Backbone
  Vector backbone: pDONR223
  Backbone manufacturer: Invitrogen
  Backbone size w/o insert (bp): 3000
  Vector type: Gateway Donor Vector
Growth in bacteria
  Bacterial resistance: Spectinomycin, 50 μg/mL
  Growth temperature: 37°C
  Growth strain: DH5alpha
  Copy number: High Copy
Gene/Insert
  Gene/Insert name: ZNF346
  Species: H. sapiens (human)
  Insert size (bp): 885
  Mutation: Last nucleotide of stop codon removed to allow for Gateway C-terminal fusions
  Entrez Gene: ZNF346 (a.k.a. JAZ, Zfp346)
  Cloning method: Gateway Cloning
  Sequencing primers: 5′ M13F(-21); 3′ M13R
Terms and licenses: Academic/Nonprofit Terms; Industry Terms: Not Available to Industry
Depositor comments: Represents the ORFeome subset of the TFome
How to cite: pDONR223-ZNF346 was a gift from Marc Vidal (Addgene plasmid # 88193 ; http://n2t.net/addgene:88193 ; RRID:Addgene_88193)
