[The description below was written by a language model from this plasmid's Addgene catalogue record and pLannotate feature annotations shown in this document.]
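Description:
pDONR223-ZNF346 is a Gateway entry-type clone built on the Invitrogen pDONR223 donor backbone and carrying the human ZNF346 open reading frame (also known as JAZ). It belongs to the ORFeome subset of the Human TFome Collection, a library of human transcription factor ORFs assembled for cell fate engineering. The plasmid is maintained in E. coli through a high-copy ColE1/pUC-type origin and selected with spectinomycin via the aadA (SmR) aminoglycoside adenylyltransferase gene. That gene lies downstream of a class 1 integron Pc promoter fragment and a remnant of a gentamicin acetyltransferase gene. The sequenced record is about 3.7 kb.

The ZNF346 coding sequence, roughly 0.9 kb, is flanked by two attL recombination sites. The automated annotation labels the upstream one attL3 and the downstream one attL2, whatever the exact variant naming. These sites allow the ORF to be moved by an LR Clonase reaction into any compatible Gateway destination vector. The last nucleotide of the stop codon has been removed, so the ORF reads through into the recombination site and can be fused in frame to C-terminal tags or reporters supplied by the destination vector. The encoded zinc finger protein is annotated as binding double-stranded RNA with high affinity and dsDNA and ssRNA only weakly.

No eukaryotic promoter or expression elements are present, so the plasmid serves as a shuttle and archive clone rather than an expression construct. A T7 promoter sits just outside the downstream att site in reverse orientation, and rrnB T1 and T2 terminators upstream insulate the cassette from backbone transcription. Short lacI and lacZα fragments are backbone remnants.
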