Features (pLannotate 1.2.2; 12 found; start..end, strand, type, name):
      2..97      +  protein_bind   attL3: mutant version of attL; recombination site for the Gateway® LR reaction LR Clonase™
    100..981     +  CDS            ZNF346: ZN346_HUMAN - Also known as JAZ. Experimental evidence at protein level: Swiss-Prot protein existence level 1. Binds with low affinity to dsDNA and ssRNA, and with high affinity to dsRNA, with no detectable sequence specificity (PubMed:24521053). May bind to specific miRNA hairpins (PubMed:28431233). From Homo sapiens (Human).
    983..1082    -  protein_bind   attL2: mutant version of attL; recombination site for the Gateway® LR reaction LR Clonase™
   1100..1118    -  promoter       T7 promoter: promoter for bacteriophage T7 RNA polymerase
   1308..1331    +  promoter       Pc promoter (fragment): intI1 (promoter lies within the coding sequence); class 1 integron promoter
   1507..1563    +  CDS            GmR (fragment): gentamycin acetyltransferase; aacC1; confers resistance to gentamycin
   1570..2361    +  CDS            SmR: aminoglycoside adenylyltransferase (Murphy, 1985); aadA; confers resistance to spectinomycin and streptomycin
   2454..3042    +  rep_origin     ori: high-copy-number ColE1/pMB1/pBR322/pUC origin of replication
   3225..3317    +  CDS            lacI (fragment): lac repressor; lacI; The lac repressor binds to the lac operator to inhibit transcription in E. coli. This inhibition can be relieved by adding lactose or isopropyl-β-D-thiogalactopyranoside (IPTG).
   3372..3399    -  terminator     rrnB T2 terminator: transcription terminator T2 from the E. coli rrnB gene
   3531..3574    +  terminator     rrnB T1 terminator: Escherichia coli rrnB; transcription terminator T1 from the E. coli rrnB gene
   3621..3657    -  CDS            lacZα (fragment): LacZα fragment of β-galactosidase; lacZ fragment
>Addgene plasmid #88193 | pDONR223-ZNF346 | addgene full sequence | sequence record 198335 | Addgene NGS Result
CAAATAATGATTTTATTTTGACTGATAGTGACCTGTTCGTTGCAACAAATTGATGAGCAATGCTTTTTTA
TAATGCCAACTTTGTACAAAAAAGTTGGCATGGAGTATCCCGCGCCGGCCACGGTGCAGGCCGCGGACGG
CGGAGCGGCCGGGCCTTACAGCAGCTCGGAGTTGCTGGAGGGCCAGGAGCCGGACGGGGTGCGCTTTGAC
CGCGAGAGGGCGCGCCGCCTGTGGGAAGCCGTGTCCGGTGCCCAGCCGGTGGGTAGAGAGGAAGTGGAGC
ACATGATCCAGAAGAACCAATGTCTCTTCACCAACACCCAGTGTAAGGTTTGCTGCGCCTTGCTTATTTC
TGAGTCCCAGAAGCTGGCACATTACCAGAGCAAAAAACATGCCAACAAAGTGAAGAGATACCTAGCAATC
CATGGAATGGAGACATTAAAGGGGGAAACGAAGAAGCTAGACTCAGATCAGAAGAGCAGCAGAAGCAAAG
ACAAGAACCAGTGCTGCCCCATCTGTAACATGACCTTTTCCTCCCCTGTCGTGGCCCAGTCGCACTACCT
GGGGAAGACCCACGCAAAGAACTTAAAGCTGAAGCAGCAGTCCACTAAGGTGGAAGCCTTGCACCAGAAT
AGAGAGATGATAGACCCAGACAAGTTCTGCAGCCTCTGCCATGCAACTTTCAACGACCCTGTCATGGCTC
AACAACATTATGTGGGCAAGAAACACAGAAAACAGGAGACCAAGCTCAAACTAATGGCACGCTATGGGCG
GCTGGCGGACCCTGCTGTCACTGACTTTCCAGCTGGAAAGGGCTACCCCTGCAAAACATGTAAGATAGTG
CTGAACTCCATAGAACAGTACCAAGCTCATGTCAGCGGCTTCAAACACAAGAACCAGTCACCAAAAACAG
TGGCATCATCCCTGGGCCAGATTCCAATGCAAAGGCAACCCATTCAGAAAGACTCAACCACCTTGGAAGA
CTACCCAACTTTCTTGTACAAAGTTGGCATTATAAGAAAGCATTGCTTATCAATTTGTTGCAACGAACAG
GTCACTATCAGTCAAAATAAAATCATTATTTGCCATCCAGCTGATATCCCCTATAGTGAGTCGTATTACA
TGGTCATAGCTGTTTCCTGGCAGCTCTGGCCCGTGTCTCAAAATCTCTGATGTTACATTGCACAAGATAA
AAATATATCATCATGCCTCCTCTAGACCAGCCAGGACAGAAATGCCTCGACTTCGCTGCTACCCAAGGTT
GCCGGGTGACGCACACCGTGGAAACGGATGAAGGCACGAACCCAGTGGACATAAGCCTGTTCGGTTCGTA
AGCTGTAATGCAAGTAGCGTATGCGCTCACGCAACTGGTCCAGAACCTTGACCGAACGCAGCGGTGGTAA
CGGCGCAGTGGCGGTTTTCATGGCTTGTTATGACTGTTTTTTTGGGGTACAGTCTATGCCTCGGGCATCC
AAGCAGCAAGCGCGTTACGCCGTGGGTCGATGTTTGATGTTATGGAGCAGCAACGATGTTACGCAGCAGG
GCAGTCGCCCTAAAACAAAGTTAAACATTATGAGGGAAGCGGTGATCGCCGAAGTATCGACTCAACTATC
AGAGGTAGTTGGCGTCATCGAGCGCCATCTCGAACCGACGTTGCTGGCCGTACATTTGTACGGCTCCGCA
GTGGATGGCGGCCTGAAGCCACACAGTGATATTGATTTGCTGGTTACGGTGACCGTAAGGCTTGATGAAA
CAACGCGGCGAGCTTTGATCAACGACCTTTTGGAAACTTCGGCTTCCCCTGGAGAGAGCGAGATTCTCCG
CGCTGTAGAAGTCACCATTGTTGTGCACGACGACATCATTCCGTGGCGTTATCCAGCTAAGCGCGAACTG
CAATTTGGAGAATGGCAGCGCAATGACATTCTTGCAGGTATCTTCGAGCCAGCCACGATCGACATTGATC
TGGCTATCTTGCTGACAAAAGCAAGAGAACATAGCGTTGCCTTGGTAGGTCCAGCGGCGGAGGAACTCTT
TGATCCGGTTCCTGAACAGGATCTATTTGAGGCGCTAAATGAAACCTTAACGCTATGGAACTCGCCGCCC
GACTGGGCTGGCGATGAGCGAAATGTAGTGCTTACGTTGTCCCGCATTTGGTACAGCGCAGTAACCGGCA
AAATCGCGCCGAAGGATGTCGCTGCCGACTGGGCAATGGAGCGCCTGCCGGCCCAGTATCAGCCCGTCAT
ACTTGAAGCTAGACAGGCTTATCTTGGACAAGAAGAAGATCGCTTGGCCTCGCGCGCAGATCAGTTGGAA
GAATTTGTCCACTACGTGAAAGGCGAGATCACCAAGGTAGTCGGCAAATAACCCTCGAGCCACCCATGAC
CAAAATCCCTTAACGTGAGTTACGCGTCGTTCCACTGAGCGTCAGACCCCGTAGAAAAGATCAAAGGATC
TTCTTGAGATCCTTTTTTTCTGCGCGTAATCTGCTGCTTGCAAACAAAAAAACCACCGCTACCAGCGGTG
GTTTGTTTGCCGGATCAAGAGCTACCAACTCTTTTTCCGAAGGTAACTGGCTTCAGCAGAGCGCAGATAC
CAAATACTGTTCTTCTAGTGTAGCCGTAGTTAGGCCACCACTTCAAGAACTCTGTAGCACCGCCTACATA
CCTCGCTCTGCTAATCCTGTTACCAGTGGCTGCTGCCAGTGGCGATAAGTCGTGTCTTACCGGGTTGGAC
TCAAGACGATAGTTACCGGATAAGGCGCAGCGGTCGGGCTGAACGGGGGGTTCGTGCACACAGCCCAGCT
TGGAGCGAACGACCTACACCGAACTGAGATACCTACAGCGTGAGCTATGAGAAAGCGCCACGCTTCCCGA
AGGGAGAAAGGCGGACAGGTATCCGGTAAGCGGCAGGGTCGGAACAGGAGAGCGCACGAGGGAGCTTCCA
GGGGGAAACGCCTGGTATCTTTATAGTCCTGTCGGGTTTCGCCACCTCTGACTTGAGCGTCGATTTTTGT
GATGCTCGTCAGGGGGGCGGAGCCTATGGAAAAACGCCAGCAACGCGGCCTTTTTACGGTTCCTGGCCTT
TTGCTGGCCTTTTGCTCACATGTTCTTTCCTGCGTTATCCCCTGATTCTGTGGATAACCGTATTACCGCC
TTTGAGTGAGCTGATACCGCTCGCCGCAGCCGAACGACCGAGCGCAGCGAGTCAGTGAGCGAGGAAGCGG
AAGAGCGCCCAATACGCAAACCGCCTCTCCCCGCGCGTTGGCCGATTCATTAATGCAGCTGGCACGACAG
GTTTCCCGACTGGAAAGCGGGCAGTGAGCGCAACGCAATTAATACGCGTACCGCTAGCCAGGAAGAGTTT
GTAGAAACGCAAAAAGGCCATCCGTCAGGATGGCCTTCTGCTTAGTTTGATGCCTGGCAGTTTATGGCGG
GCGTCCTGCCCGCCACCCTCCGGGCCGTTGCTTCACAACGTTCAAATCCGCTCCCGGCGGATTTGTCCTA
CTCAGGAGAGCGTTCACCGACAAACAACAGATAAAACGAAAGGCCCAGTCTTCCGACTGAGCCTTTCGTT
TTATTTGATGCCTGGCAGTTCCCTACTCTCGCGTTAACGCTAGCATGGATGTTTTCCCAGTCACGACGTT
GTAAAACGACGGCCAGTCTTAAGCTCGGGCCC
