>Addgene plasmid #88193 | pDONR223-ZNF346 | depositor partial sequence | sequence record 171797 | insert
ATGGAGTATCCCGCGCCGGCCACGGTGCAGGCCGCGGACGGCGGAGCGGCCGGGCCTTACAGCAGCTCGG
AGTTGCTGGAGGGCCAGGAGCCGGACGGGGTGCGCTTTGACCGCGAGAGGGCGCGCCGCCTGTGGGAAGC
CGTGTCCGGTGCCCAGCCGGTGGGTAGAGAGGAAGTGGAGCACATGATCCAGAAGAACCAATGTCTCTTC
ACCAACACCCAGTGTAAGGTTTGCTGCGCCTTGCTTATTTCTGAGTCCCAGAAGCTGGCACATTACCAGA
GCAAAAAACATGCCAACAAAGTGAAGAGATACCTAGCAATCCATGGAATGGAGACATTAAAGGGGGAAAC
GAAGAAGCTAGACTCAGATCAGAAGAGCAGCAGAAGCAAAGACAAGAACCAGTGCTGCCCCATCTGTAAC
ATGACCTTTTCCTCCCCTGTCGTGGCCCAGTCGCACTACCTGGGGAAGACCCACGCAAAGAACTTAAAGC
TGAAGCAGCAGTCCACTAAGGTGGAAGCCTTGCACCAGAATAGAGAGATGATAGACCCAGACAAGTTCTG
CAGCCTCTGCCATGCAACTTTCAACGACCCTGTCATGGCTCAACAACATTATGTGGGCAAGAAACACAGA
AAACAGGAGACCAAGCTCAAACTAATGGCACGCTATGGGCGGCTGGCGGACCCTGCTGTCACTGACTTTC
CAGCTGGAAAGGGCTACCCCTGCAAAACATGTAAGATAGTGCTGAACTCCATAGAACAGTACCAAGCTCA
TGTCAGCGGCTTCAAACACAAGAACCAGTCACCAAAAACAGTGGCATCATCCCTGGGCCAGATTCCAATG
CAAAGGCAACCCATTCAGAAAGACTCAACCACCTTGGAAGACTAG
